Addgene plasmid #117383: pAAV-TRE-DIO-eYFP
Purpose: An AAV genome with tet-inducible, Cre-dependent expression of the fluorescent protein eYFP
Depositing lab: Viviana Gradinaru. Depositing organization: California Institute of Technology. Publication: Systemic AAV vectors for widespread and targeted gene delivery in rodents. Challis RC, Ravindra Kumar S, Chan KY, Challis C, Beadle K, Jang MJ, Kim HM, Rajendran PS, Tompkins JD, Shivkumar K, Deverman BE, Gradinaru V. Nat Protoc. 2019 Feb;14(2):379-414. doi: 10.1038/s41596-018-0097-3. PubMed 30626963.
Backbone
  Vector backbone: pAAV
  Backbone size w/o insert (bp): 4751
  Total vector size (bp): 5471
  Vector type: Mammalian Expression, AAV
Growth in bacteria
  Bacterial resistance: Ampicillin, 100 μg/mL
  Growth temperature: 37°C
  Growth strain: NEB Stable
  Copy number: High Copy
Gene/Insert
  Gene/Insert name: EYFP
  Species: Synthetic
  Insert size (bp): 720
  Promoter: TRE
  Cloning method: Restriction Enzyme; 5′ cloning site ttacttgtacagctcg (unknown if destroyed); 3′ cloning site ttacttgtacagctcg (unknown if destroyed)
  Sequencing primers: 5′ n/a; 3′ EGFP-C
Terms and licenses: Academic/Nonprofit Terms; Industry Terms: Not Available to Industry
How to cite: pAAV-TRE-DIO-eYFP was a gift from Viviana Gradinaru (Addgene plasmid # 117383 ; http://n2t.net/addgene:117383 ; RRID:Addgene_117383) For viral preps, please replace (Addgene plasmid # 117383) in the above sentence with: (Addgene viral prep # 117383-AAV1)
