[The description below was written by a language model from this plasmid's Addgene catalogue record and pLannotate feature annotations shown in this document.]
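Description:
pAAV-TRE-DIO-eYFP is an AAV transfer (genome) plasmid of about 5.5 kb, built on a pAAV backbone for mammalian expression after packaging into recombinant adeno-associated virus. It is maintained in bacteria through a high-copy ColE1/pUC-type origin and an ampicillin resistance gene (β-lactamase with its own promoter). The backbone also carries an f1/M13 phage origin. AAV2 inverted terminal repeats flank the expression cassette and define the DNA that is replicated and packaged into capsids. The depositor's sequence shows both ITRs intact. In the sequencing-derived record, which is 11 nt shorter, the left ITR is annotated only as short fragments. This is a common outcome for these repeat-rich, recombination-prone elements.

Between the ITRs, a Tet-responsive promoter made of an array of tet operator repeats followed by a minimal promoter drives a double-floxed inverted open reading frame (DIO) cassette. The 720 bp mammalian codon-optimised EYFP coding sequence sits in antisense orientation. It is bracketed by lox2272 and loxP sites arranged as two incompatible pairs in opposing orientation. Cre recombinase inverts the reporter into the sense orientation and then excises one site of each pair, which locks it in place. A WPRE downstream enhances transcript stability and expression, and a human growth hormone polyadenylation signal terminates the transcript. Fluorescence therefore requires two inputs: Cre activity in the transduced cell and a tetracycline-controlled transactivator, which this plasmid does not encode and must be supplied separately. The construct comes from work on systemically delivered AAV vectors for widespread and targeted gene delivery in rodents, where it serves as an inducible, Cre-dependent fluorescent labelling genome.
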