Features (pLannotate 1.2.2; 29 found; start..end, strand, type, name):
      1..141     -  repeat_region  AAV2 ITR: inverted terminal repeat of adeno-associated virus serotype 2 inverted
    175..195     +  promoter       tight TRE promoter (fragment): Tet-responsive promoter PTight, consisting of seven tet operator sequences followed by the minimal CMV promoter
    212..232     +  promoter       tight TRE promoter (fragment): Tet-responsive promoter PTight, consisting of seven tet operator sequences followed by the minimal CMV promoter
    249..269     +  promoter       tight TRE promoter (fragment): Tet-responsive promoter PTight, consisting of seven tet operator sequences followed by the minimal CMV promoter
    286..306     +  promoter       tight TRE promoter (fragment): Tet-responsive promoter PTight, consisting of seven tet operator sequences followed by the minimal CMV promoter
    323..343     +  promoter       tight TRE promoter (fragment): Tet-responsive promoter PTight, consisting of seven tet operator sequences followed by the minimal CMV promoter
    360..380     +  promoter       tight TRE promoter (fragment): Tet-responsive promoter PTight, consisting of seven tet operator sequences followed by the minimal CMV promoter
    397..417     +  promoter       tight TRE promoter (fragment): Tet-responsive promoter PTight, consisting of seven tet operator sequences followed by the minimal CMV promoter
    434..454     +  promoter       tight TRE promoter (fragment): Tet-responsive promoter PTight, consisting of seven tet operator sequences followed by the minimal CMV promoter
    462..507     +  promoter       TRE3GV promoter (fragment): 3rd-generation Tet-responsive promoter that can be activated by binding of Tet-On® 3G, optimized for retroviral and lentiviral vectors
    574..591     +  misc_feature   MCS (fragment): pUC18/19 multiple cloning site
    598..631     +  protein_bind   lox2272: Cre-mediated recombination occurs in the 8-bp core sequence (GGATACTT). lox2272 sites are compatible with each other, but incompatible with loxP or loxN sites (Lee and Saito, 1988). Cre recombinase
    632..681     -  intron         β-globin intron (fragment): internally truncated intron from human β-globin
    682..715     +  protein_bind   loxP: Cre-mediated recombination occurs in the 8-bp core sequence (GCATACAT). Cre recombinase
    724..1443    -  CDS            EYFP: enhanced YFP mammalian codon-optimized
   1456..1489    -  protein_bind   lox2272: Cre-mediated recombination occurs in the 8-bp core sequence (GGATACTT). lox2272 sites are compatible with each other, but incompatible with loxP or loxN sites (Lee and Saito, 1988). Cre recombinase
   1490..1539    -  intron         β-globin intron (fragment): internally truncated intron from human β-globin
   1540..1573    -  protein_bind   loxP: Cre-mediated recombination occurs in the 8-bp core sequence (GCATACAT). Cre recombinase
   1574..1598    +  misc_feature   MCS (fragment): pBluescript multiple cloning site
   1598..2186    +  misc_feature   WPRE: woodchuck hepatitis virus posttranscriptional regulatory element
   2218..2694    +  polyA_signal   hGH poly(A) signal: human growth hormone polyadenylation signal
   2734..2874    +  repeat_region  AAV2 ITR: inverted terminal repeat of adeno-associated virus serotype 2 inverted
   2879..2930    -  misc_feature   bom (fragment): basis of mobility region from pBR322
   2949..3329    +  rep_origin     M13 ori (sequence partly withheld): M13 bacteriophage origin of replication; arrow indicates direction of (+) strand synthesis
   3405..3454    -  misc_feature   bom (fragment): basis of mobility region from pBR322
   3556..3591    -  CDS            rop (fragment): Rop protein, which maintains plasmids at low copy number; rop
   3686..3790    +  promoter       AmpR promoter: bla
   3791..4651    +  CDS            AmpR: β-lactamase; bla; confers resistance to ampicillin, carbenicillin, and related antibiotics
   4822..5410    +  rep_origin     ori: high-copy-number ColE1/pMB1/pBR322/pUC origin of replication
>Addgene plasmid #117383 | pAAV-TRE-DIO-eYFP | depositor full sequence | sequence record 221538 | pAAV-TRE-DIO-eYFP sequence 5471 bps
CCTGCAGGCAGCTGCGCGCTCGCTCGCTCACTGAGGCCGCCCGGGCAAAGCCCGGGCGTCGGGCGACCTT
TGGTCGCCCGGCCTCAGTGAGCGAGCGAGCGCGCAGAGAGGGAGTGGCCAACTCCATCACTAGGGGTTCC
TGCGGCCGCACGCGTATCAAGTGCCACCTGACGTCTCCCTATCAGTGATAGAGAAGTCGACACGTCTCGA
GCTCCCTATCAGTGATAGAGAAGGTACGTCTAGAACGTCTCCCTATCAGTGATAGAGAAGTCGACACGTC
TCGAGCTCCCTATCAGTGATAGAGAAGGTACGTCTAGAACGTCTCCCTATCAGTGATAGAGAAGTCGACA
CGTCTCGAGCTCCCTATCAGTGATAGAGAAGGTACGTCTAGAACGTCTCCCTATCAGTGATAGAGAAGTC
GACACGTCTCGAGCTCCCTATCAGTGATAGAGAAGCTACCCCCTATATAAGCAGAGCTCGTTTAGTGAAC
CGTCAGATCGCCTGGAGACGCCATCCACGCTGTTTTGACCTCCATAGAAGACACCGGGACCGATCCAGCC
TGGATCCGGTACCGGATCCTCTAGAGTCGACTCCGGAATAACTTCGTATAGGATACTTTATACGAAGTTA
TGCAGAATGGTAGCTGGATTGTAGCTGCTATTAGCAATATGAAACCTCTTAATAACTTCGTATAGCATAC
ATTATACGAAGTTATGGCGCGCCTTACTTGTACAGCTCGTCCATGCCGAGAGTGATCCCGGCGGCGGTCA
CGAACTCCAGCAGGACCATGTGATCGCGCTTCTCGTTGGGGTCTTTGCTCAGGGCGGACTGGTAGCTCAG
GTAGTGGTTGTCGGGCAGCAGCACGGGGCCGTCGCCGATGGGGGTGTTCTGCTGGTAGTGGTCGGCGAGC
TGCACGCTGCCGTCCTCGATGTTGTGGCGGATCTTGAAGTTCACCTTGATGCCGTTCTTCTGCTTGTCGG
CCATGATATAGACGTTGTGGCTGTTGTAGTTGTACTCCAGCTTGTGCCCCAGGATGTTGCCGTCCTCCTT
GAAGTCGATGCCCTTCAGCTCGATGCGGTTCACCAGGGTGTCGCCCTCGAACTTCACCTCGGCGCGGGTC
TTGTAGTTGCCGTCGTCCTTGAAGAAGATGGTGCGCTCCTGGACGTAGCCTTCGGGCATGGCGGACTTGA
AGAAGTCGTGCTGCTTCATGTGGTCGGGGTAGCGGGCGAAGCACTGCAGGCCGTAGCCGAAGGTGGTCAC
GAGGGTGGGCCAGGGCACGGGCAGCTTGCCGGTGGTGCAGATGAACTTCAGGGTCAGCTTGCCGTAGGTG
GCATCGCCCTCGCCCTCGCCGGACACGCTGAACTTGTGGCCGTTTACGTCGCCGTCCAGCTCGACCAGGA
TGGGCACCACCCCGGTGAACAGCTCCTCGCCCTTGCTCACCATGGTGGCGCTAGCATAACTTCGTATAAA
GTATCCTATACGAAGTTATTTGCCTTAACCCAGAAATTATCACTGTTATTCTTTAGAATGGTGCAAAGAA
TAACTTCGTATAATGTATGCTATACGAAGTTATGAATTCGATATCAAGCTTATCGATAATCAACCTCTGG
ATTACAAAATTTGTGAAAGATTGACTGGTATTCTTAACTATGTTGCTCCTTTTACGCTATGTGGATACGC
TGCTTTAATGCCTTTGTATCATGCTATTGCTTCCCGTATGGCTTTCATTTTCTCCTCCTTGTATAAATCC
TGGTTGCTGTCTCTTTATGAGGAGTTGTGGCCCGTTGTCAGGCAACGTGGCGTGGTGTGCACTGTGTTTG
CTGACGCAACCCCCACTGGTTGGGGCATTGCCACCACCTGTCAGCTCCTTTCCGGGACTTTCGCTTTCCC
CCTCCCTATTGCCACGGCGGAACTCATCGCCGCCTGCCTTGCCCGCTGCTGGACAGGGGCTCGGCTGTTG
GGCACTGACAATTCCGTGGTGTTGTCGGGGAAATCATCGTCCTTTCCTTGGCTGCTCGCCTATGTTGCCA
CCTGGATTCTGCGCGGGACGTCCTTCTGCTACGTCCCTTCGGCCCTCAATCCAGCGGACCTTCCTTCCCG
CGGCCTGCTGCCGGCTCTGCGGCCTCTTCCGCGTCTTCGCCTTCGCCCTCAGACGAGTCGGATCTCCCTT
TGGGCCGCCTCCCCGCATCGATACCGAGCGCTGCTCGAGAGATCTACGGGTGGCATCCCTGTGACCCCTC
CCCAGTGCCTCTCCTGGCCCTGGAAGTTGCCACTCCAGTGCCCACCAGCCTTGTCCTAATAAAATTAAGT
TGCATCATTTTGTCTGACTAGGTGTCCTTCTATAATATTATGGGGTGGAGGGGGGTGGTATGGAGCAAGG
GGCAAGTTGGGAAGACAACCTGTAGGGCCTGCGGGGTCTATTGGGAACCAAGCTGGAGTGCAGTGGCACA
ATCTTGGCTCACTGCAATCTCCGCCTCCTGGGTTCAAGCGATTCTCCTGCCTCAGCCTCCCGAGTTGTTG
GGATTCCAGGCATGCATGACCAGGCTCAGCTAATTTTTGTTTTTTTGGTAGAGACGGGGTTTCACCATAT
TGGCCAGGCTGGTCTCCAACTCCTAATCTCAGGTGATCTACCCACCTTGGCCTCCCAAATTGCTGGGATT
ACAGGCGTGAACCACTGCTCCCTTCCCTGTCCTTCTGATTTTGTAGGTAACCACGTGCGGACCGAGCGGC
CGCAGGAACCCCTAGTGATGGAGTTGGCCACTCCCTCTCTGCGCGCTCGCTCGCTCACTGAGGCCGGGCG
ACCAAAGGTCGCCCGACGCCCGGGCTTTGCCCGGGCGGCCTCAGTGAGCGAGCGAGCGCGCAGCTGCCTG
CAGGGGCGCCTGATGCGGTATTTTCTCCTTACGCATCTGTGCGGTATTTCACACCGCATA
[142 nt withheld, positions 2931-3072]
C
[141 nt withheld, positions 3074-3214]
CCTTTGACGTTGGAGTCCACGTTCTTT
[37 nt withheld, positions 3242-3278]
ACCCTATCTCGGGCTATTCTTTTGATTTATAAGGGATTTTGCCGATTTCGGCCTATTGGTTAAAAAATGA
GCTGATTTAACAAAAATTTAACGCGAATTTTAACAAAATATTAACGTTTACAATTTTATGGTGCACTCTC
AGTACAATCTGCTCTGATGCCGCATAGTTAAGCCAGCCCCGACACCCGCCAACACCCGCTGACGCGCCCT
GACGGGCTTGTCTGCTCCCGGCATCCGCTTACAGACAAGCTGTGACCGTCTCCGGGAGCTGCATGTGTCA
GAGGTTTTCACCGTCATCACCGAAACGCGCGAGACGAAAGGGCCTCGTGATACGCCTATTTTTATAGGTT
AATGTCATGATAATAATGGTTTCTTAGACGTCAGGTGGCACTTTTCGGGGAAATGTGCGCGGAACCCCTA
TTTGTTTATTTTTCTAAATACATTCAAATATGTATCCGCTCATGAGACAATAACCCTGATAAATGCTTCA
ATAATATTGAAAAAGGAAGAGTATGAGTATTCAACATTTCCGTGTCGCCCTTATTCCCTTTTTTGCGGCA
TTTTGCCTTCCTGTTTTTGCTCACCCAGAAACGCTGGTGAAAGTAAAAGATGCTGAAGATCAGTTGGGTG
CACGAGTGGGTTACATCGAACTGGATCTCAACAGCGGTAAGATCCTTGAGAGTTTTCGCCCCGAAGAACG
TTTTCCAATGATGAGCACTTTTAAAGTTCTGCTATGTGGCGCGGTATTATCCCGTATTGACGCCGGGCAA
GAGCAACTCGGTCGCCGCATACACTATTCTCAGAATGACTTGGTTGAGTACTCACCAGTCACAGAAAAGC
ATCTTACGGATGGCATGACAGTAAGAGAATTATGCAGTGCTGCCATAACCATGAGTGATAACACTGCGGC
CAACTTACTTCTGACAACGATCGGAGGACCGAAGGAGCTAACCGCTTTTTTGCACAACATGGGGGATCAT
GTAACTCGCCTTGATCGTTGGGAACCGGAGCTGAATGAAGCCATACCAAACGACGAGCGTGACACCACGA
TGCCTGTAGCAATGGCAACAACGTTGCGCAAACTATTAACTGGCGAACTACTTACTCTAGCTTCCCGGCA
ACAATTAATAGACTGGATGGAGGCGGATAAAGTTGCAGGACCACTTCTGCGCTCGGCCCTTCCGGCTGGC
TGGTTTATTGCTGATAAATCTGGAGCCGGTGAGCGTGGGTCTCGCGGTATCATTGCAGCACTGGGGCCAG
ATGGTAAGCCCTCCCGTATCGTAGTTATCTACACGACGGGGAGTCAGGCAACTATGGATGAACGAAATAG
ACAGATCGCTGAGATAGGTGCCTCACTGATTAAGCATTGGTAACTGTCAGACCAAGTTTACTCATATATA
CTTTAGATTGATTTAAAACTTCATTTTTAATTTAAAAGGATCTAGGTGAAGATCCTTTTTGATAATCTCA
TGACCAAAATCCCTTAACGTGAGTTTTCGTTCCACTGAGCGTCAGACCCCGTAGAAAAGATCAAAGGATC
TTCTTGAGATCCTTTTTTTCTGCGCGTAATCTGCTGCTTGCAAACAAAAAAACCACCGCTACCAGCGGTG
GTTTGTTTGCCGGATCAAGAGCTACCAACTCTTTTTCCGAAGGTAACTGGCTTCAGCAGAGCGCAGATAC
CAAATACTGTCCTTCTAGTGTAGCCGTAGTTAGGCCACCACTTCAAGAACTCTGTAGCACCGCCTACATA
CCTCGCTCTGCTAATCCTGTTACCAGTGGCTGCTGCCAGTGGCGATAAGTCGTGTCTTACCGGGTTGGAC
TCAAGACGATAGTTACCGGATAAGGCGCAGCGGTCGGGCTGAACGGGGGGTTCGTGCACACAGCCCAGCT
TGGAGCGAACGACCTACACCGAACTGAGATACCTACAGCGTGAGCTATGAGAAAGCGCCACGCTTCCCGA
AGGGAGAAAGGCGGACAGGTATCCGGTAAGCGGCAGGGTCGGAACAGGAGAGCGCACGAGGGAGCTTCCA
GGGGGAAACGCCTGGTATCTTTATAGTCCTGTCGGGTTTCGCCACCTCTGACTTGAGCGTCGATTTTTGT
GATGCTCGTCAGGGGGGCGGAGCCTATGGAAAAACGCCAGCAACGCGGCCTTTTTACGGTTCCTGGCCTT
TTGCTGGCCTTTTGCTCACATGT
