Features (pLannotate 1.2.2; 30 found; start..end, strand, type, name):
     12..39      +  repeat_region  AAV2 ITR (fragment): inverted terminal repeat of adeno-associated virus serotype 2 inverted
     68..95      +  repeat_region  AAV2 ITR (fragment): inverted terminal repeat of adeno-associated virus serotype 2 inverted
    164..184     +  promoter       tight TRE promoter (fragment): Tet-responsive promoter PTight, consisting of seven tet operator sequences followed by the minimal CMV promoter
    201..221     +  promoter       tight TRE promoter (fragment): Tet-responsive promoter PTight, consisting of seven tet operator sequences followed by the minimal CMV promoter
    238..258     +  promoter       tight TRE promoter (fragment): Tet-responsive promoter PTight, consisting of seven tet operator sequences followed by the minimal CMV promoter
    275..295     +  promoter       tight TRE promoter (fragment): Tet-responsive promoter PTight, consisting of seven tet operator sequences followed by the minimal CMV promoter
    312..332     +  promoter       tight TRE promoter (fragment): Tet-responsive promoter PTight, consisting of seven tet operator sequences followed by the minimal CMV promoter
    349..369     +  promoter       tight TRE promoter (fragment): Tet-responsive promoter PTight, consisting of seven tet operator sequences followed by the minimal CMV promoter
    386..406     +  promoter       tight TRE promoter (fragment): Tet-responsive promoter PTight, consisting of seven tet operator sequences followed by the minimal CMV promoter
    423..443     +  promoter       tight TRE promoter (fragment): Tet-responsive promoter PTight, consisting of seven tet operator sequences followed by the minimal CMV promoter
    451..496     +  promoter       TRE3GV promoter (fragment): 3rd-generation Tet-responsive promoter that can be activated by binding of Tet-On® 3G, optimized for retroviral and lentiviral vectors
    563..580     +  misc_feature   MCS (fragment): pUC18/19 multiple cloning site
    587..620     +  protein_bind   lox2272: Cre-mediated recombination occurs in the 8-bp core sequence (GGATACTT). lox2272 sites are compatible with each other, but incompatible with loxP or loxN sites (Lee and Saito, 1988). Cre recombinase
    621..670     -  intron         β-globin intron (fragment): internally truncated intron from human β-globin
    671..704     +  protein_bind   loxP: Cre-mediated recombination occurs in the 8-bp core sequence (GCATACAT). Cre recombinase
    713..1432    -  CDS            EYFP: enhanced YFP mammalian codon-optimized
   1445..1478    -  protein_bind   lox2272: Cre-mediated recombination occurs in the 8-bp core sequence (GGATACTT). lox2272 sites are compatible with each other, but incompatible with loxP or loxN sites (Lee and Saito, 1988). Cre recombinase
   1479..1528    -  intron         β-globin intron (fragment): internally truncated intron from human β-globin
   1529..1562    -  protein_bind   loxP: Cre-mediated recombination occurs in the 8-bp core sequence (GCATACAT). Cre recombinase
   1563..1587    +  misc_feature   MCS (fragment): pBluescript multiple cloning site
   1587..2175    +  misc_feature   WPRE: woodchuck hepatitis virus posttranscriptional regulatory element
   2207..2683    +  polyA_signal   hGH poly(A) signal: human growth hormone polyadenylation signal
   2723..2863    +  repeat_region  AAV2 ITR: inverted terminal repeat of adeno-associated virus serotype 2 inverted
   2868..2919    -  misc_feature   bom (fragment): basis of mobility region from pBR322
   2938..3393    +  rep_origin     f1 ori (sequence partly withheld): f1 bacteriophage origin of replication; arrow indicates direction of (+) strand synthesis
   3394..3443    -  misc_feature   bom (fragment): basis of mobility region from pBR322
   3545..3580    -  CDS            rop (fragment): Rop protein, which maintains plasmids at low copy number; rop
   3675..3779    +  promoter       AmpR promoter: bla
   3780..4640    +  CDS            AmpR: β-lactamase; bla; confers resistance to ampicillin, carbenicillin, and related antibiotics
   4811..5399    +  rep_origin     ori: high-copy-number ColE1/pMB1/pBR322/pUC origin of replication
>Addgene plasmid #117383 | pAAV-TRE-DIO-eYFP | addgene full sequence | sequence record 225365 | Addgene NGS Result
CCTGCAGGCAGCTGCGCGCTCGCTCGCTCACTGAGGCCGCCCGGGCGTCGGGCGACCTTTGGTCGCCCGG
CCTCAGTGAGCGAGCGAGCGCGCAGAGAGGGAGTGGCCAACTCCATCACTAGGGGTTCCTGCGGCCGCAC
GCGTATCAAGTGCCACCTGACGTCTCCCTATCAGTGATAGAGAAGTCGACACGTCTCGAGCTCCCTATCA
GTGATAGAGAAGGTACGTCTAGAACGTCTCCCTATCAGTGATAGAGAAGTCGACACGTCTCGAGCTCCCT
ATCAGTGATAGAGAAGGTACGTCTAGAACGTCTCCCTATCAGTGATAGAGAAGTCGACACGTCTCGAGCT
CCCTATCAGTGATAGAGAAGGTACGTCTAGAACGTCTCCCTATCAGTGATAGAGAAGTCGACACGTCTCG
AGCTCCCTATCAGTGATAGAGAAGCTACCCCCTATATAAGCAGAGCTCGTTTAGTGAACCGTCAGATCGC
CTGGAGACGCCATCCACGCTGTTTTGACCTCCATAGAAGACACCGGGACCGATCCAGCCTGGATCCGGTA
CCGGATCCTCTAGAGTCGACTCCGGAATAACTTCGTATAGGATACTTTATACGAAGTTATGCAGAATGGT
AGCTGGATTGTAGCTGCTATTAGCAATATGAAACCTCTTAATAACTTCGTATAGCATACATTATACGAAG
TTATGGCGCGCCTTACTTGTACAGCTCGTCCATGCCGAGAGTGATCCCGGCGGCGGTCACGAACTCCAGC
AGGACCATGTGATCGCGCTTCTCGTTGGGGTCTTTGCTCAGGGCGGACTGGTAGCTCAGGTAGTGGTTGT
CGGGCAGCAGCACGGGGCCGTCGCCGATGGGGGTGTTCTGCTGGTAGTGGTCGGCGAGCTGCACGCTGCC
GTCCTCGATGTTGTGGCGGATCTTGAAGTTCACCTTGATGCCGTTCTTCTGCTTGTCGGCCATGATATAG
ACGTTGTGGCTGTTGTAGTTGTACTCCAGCTTGTGCCCCAGGATGTTGCCGTCCTCCTTGAAGTCGATGC
CCTTCAGCTCGATGCGGTTCACCAGGGTGTCGCCCTCGAACTTCACCTCGGCGCGGGTCTTGTAGTTGCC
GTCGTCCTTGAAGAAGATGGTGCGCTCCTGGACGTAGCCTTCGGGCATGGCGGACTTGAAGAAGTCGTGC
TGCTTCATGTGGTCGGGGTAGCGGGCGAAGCACTGCAGGCCGTAGCCGAAGGTGGTCACGAGGGTGGGCC
AGGGCACGGGCAGCTTGCCGGTGGTGCAGATGAACTTCAGGGTCAGCTTGCCGTAGGTGGCATCGCCCTC
GCCCTCGCCGGACACGCTGAACTTGTGGCCGTTTACGTCGCCGTCCAGCTCGACCAGGATGGGCACCACC
CCGGTGAACAGCTCCTCGCCCTTGCTCACCATGGTGGCGCTAGCATAACTTCGTATAAAGTATCCTATAC
GAAGTTATTTGCCTTAACCCAGAAATTATCACTGTTATTCTTTAGAATGGTGCAAAGAATAACTTCGTAT
AATGTATGCTATACGAAGTTATGAATTCGATATCAAGCTTATCGATAATCAACCTCTGGATTACAAAATT
TGTGAAAGATTGACTGGTATTCTTAACTATGTTGCTCCTTTTACGCTATGTGGATACGCTGCTTTAATGC
CTTTGTATCATGCTATTGCTTCCCGTATGGCTTTCATTTTCTCCTCCTTGTATAAATCCTGGTTGCTGTC
TCTTTATGAGGAGTTGTGGCCCGTTGTCAGGCAACGTGGCGTGGTGTGCACTGTGTTTGCTGACGCAACC
CCCACTGGTTGGGGCATTGCCACCACCTGTCAGCTCCTTTCCGGGACTTTCGCTTTCCCCCTCCCTATTG
CCACGGCGGAACTCATCGCCGCCTGCCTTGCCCGCTGCTGGACAGGGGCTCGGCTGTTGGGCACTGACAA
TTCCGTGGTGTTGTCGGGGAAATCATCGTCCTTTCCTTGGCTGCTCGCCTATGTTGCCACCTGGATTCTG
CGCGGGACGTCCTTCTGCTACGTCCCTTCGGCCCTCAATCCAGCGGACCTTCCTTCCCGCGGCCTGCTGC
CGGCTCTGCGGCCTCTTCCGCGTCTTCGCCTTCGCCCTCAGACGAGTCGGATCTCCCTTTGGGCCGCCTC
CCCGCATCGATACCGAGCGCTGCTCGAGAGATCTACGGGTGGCATCCCTGTGACCCCTCCCCAGTGCCTC
TCCTGGCCCTGGAAGTTGCCACTCCAGTGCCCACCAGCCTTGTCCTAATAAAATTAAGTTGCATCATTTT
GTCTGACTAGGTGTCCTTCTATAATATTATGGGGTGGAGGGGGGTGGTATGGAGCAAGGGGCAAGTTGGG
AAGACAACCTGTAGGGCCTGCGGGGTCTATTGGGAACCAAGCTGGAGTGCAGTGGCACAATCTTGGCTCA
CTGCAATCTCCGCCTCCTGGGTTCAAGCGATTCTCCTGCCTCAGCCTCCCGAGTTGTTGGGATTCCAGGC
ATGCATGACCAGGCTCAGCTAATTTTTGTTTTTTTGGTAGAGACGGGGTTTCACCATATTGGCCAGGCTG
GTCTCCAACTCCTAATCTCAGGTGATCTACCCACCTTGGCCTCCCAAATTGCTGGGATTACAGGCGTGAA
CCACTGCTCCCTTCCCTGTCCTTCTGATTTTGTAGGTAACCACGTGCGGACCGAGCGGCCGCAGGAACCC
CTAGTGATGGAGTTGGCCACTCCCTCTCTGCGCGCTCGCTCGCTCACTGAGGCCGGGCGACCAAAGGTCG
CCCGACGCCCGGGCTTTGCCCGGGCGGCCTCAGTGAGCGAGCGAGCGCGCAGCTGCCTGCAGGGGCGCCT
GATGCGGTATTTTCTCCTTACGCATCTGTGCGGTATTTCACACCGCATA
[95 nt withheld, positions 2920-3014]
T
[46 nt withheld, positions 3016-3061]
C
[141 nt withheld, positions 3063-3203]
CCTTTGACGTTGGAGTCCACGTTCTTT
[37 nt withheld, positions 3231-3267]
ACTCTATCTCGGGCTATTCTTTTGATTTATAAGGGATTTTGCCGATTTCGGTCTATTGGTTAAAAAATGA
GCTGATTTAACAAAAATTTAACGCGAATTTTAACAAAATATTAACGTTTACAATTTTATGGTGCACTCTC
AGTACAATCTGCTCTGATGCCGCATAGTTAAGCCAGCCCCGACACCCGCCAACACCCGCTGACGCGCCCT
GACGGGCTTGTCTGCTCCCGGCATCCGCTTACAGACAAGCTGTGACCGTCTCCGGGAGCTGCATGTGTCA
GAGGTTTTCACCGTCATCACCGAAACGCGCGAGACGAAAGGGCCTCGTGATACGCCTATTTTTATAGGTT
AATGTCATGATAATAATGGTTTCTTAGACGTCAGGTGGCACTTTTCGGGGAAATGTGCGCGGAACCCCTA
TTTGTTTATTTTTCTAAATACATTCAAATATGTATCCGCTCATGAGACAATAACCCTGATAAATGCTTCA
ATAATATTGAAAAAGGAAGAGTATGAGTATTCAACATTTCCGTGTCGCCCTTATTCCCTTTTTTGCGGCA
TTTTGCCTTCCTGTTTTTGCTCACCCAGAAACGCTGGTGAAAGTAAAAGATGCTGAAGATCAGTTGGGTG
CACGAGTGGGTTACATCGAACTGGATCTCAACAGCGGTAAGATCCTTGAGAGTTTTCGCCCCGAAGAACG
TTTTCCAATGATGAGCACTTTTAAAGTTCTGCTATGTGGCGCGGTATTATCCCGTATTGACGCCGGGCAA
GAGCAACTCGGTCGCCGCATACACTATTCTCAGAATGACTTGGTTGAGTACTCACCAGTCACAGAAAAGC
ATCTTACGGATGGCATGACAGTAAGAGAATTATGCAGTGCTGCCATAACCATGAGTGATAACACTGCGGC
CAACTTACTTCTGACAACGATCGGAGGACCGAAGGAGCTAACCGCTTTTTTGCACAACATGGGGGATCAT
GTAACTCGCCTTGATCGTTGGGAACCGGAGCTGAATGAAGCCATACCAAACGACGAGCGTGACACCACGA
TGCCTGTAGCAATGGCAACAACGTTGCGCAAACTATTAACTGGCGAACTACTTACTCTAGCTTCCCGGCA
ACAATTAATAGACTGGATGGAGGCGGATAAAGTTGCAGGACCACTTCTGCGCTCGGCCCTTCCGGCTGGC
TGGTTTATTGCTGATAAATCTGGAGCCGGTGAGCGTGGGTCTCGCGGTATCATTGCAGCACTGGGGCCAG
ATGGTAAGCCCTCCCGTATCGTAGTTATCTACACGACGGGGAGTCAGGCAACTATGGATGAACGAAATAG
ACAGATCGCTGAGATAGGTGCCTCACTGATTAAGCATTGGTAACTGTCAGACCAAGTTTACTCATATATA
CTTTAGATTGATTTAAAACTTCATTTTTAATTTAAAAGGATCTAGGTGAAGATCCTTTTTGATAATCTCA
TGACCAAAATCCCTTAACGTGAGTTTTCGTTCCACTGAGCGTCAGACCCCGTAGAAAAGATCAAAGGATC
TTCTTGAGATCCTTTTTTTCTGCGCGTAATCTGCTGCTTGCAAACAAAAAAACCACCGCTACCAGCGGTG
GTTTGTTTGCCGGATCAAGAGCTACCAACTCTTTTTCCGAAGGTAACTGGCTTCAGCAGAGCGCAGATAC
CAAATACTGTTCTTCTAGTGTAGCCGTAGTTAGGCCACCACTTCAAGAACTCTGTAGCACCGCCTACATA
CCTCGCTCTGCTAATCCTGTTACCAGTGGCTGCTGCCAGTGGCGATAAGTCGTGTCTTACCGGGTTGGAC
TCAAGACGATAGTTACCGGATAAGGCGCAGCGGTCGGGCTGAACGGGGGGTTCGTGCACACAGCCCAGCT
TGGAGCGAACGACCTACACCGAACTGAGATACCTACAGCGTGAGCTATGAGAAAGCGCCACGCTTCCCGA
AGGGAGAAAGGCGGACAGGTATCCGGTAAGCGGCAGGGTCGGAACAGGAGAGCGCACGAGGGAGCTTCCA
GGGGGAAACGCCTGGTATCTTTATAGTCCTGTCGGGTTTCGCCACCTCTGACTTGAGCGTCGATTTTTGT
GATGCTCGTCAGGGGGGCGGAGCCTATGGAAAAACGCCAGCAACGCGGCCTTTTTACGGTTCCTGGCCTT
TTGCTGGCCTTTTGCTCACATGT
